Addgene plasmid #152362: pGBW-m4134120
Purpose: Mammalian expression plasmid for SARS-CoV-2 leader protein
Depositing lab: Ginkgo Bioworks & Benjie Chen. Depositing organization: Ginkgo Bioworks.
Backbone
  Vector backbone: pTwist_CMV_6
  Backbone size w/o insert (bp): 4180
  Vector type: Mammalian Expression
Growth in bacteria
  Bacterial resistance: Ampicillin, 100 μg/mL
  Growth temperature: 37°C
  Growth strain: DH5alpha
  Copy number: High Copy
Gene/Insert
  Gene/Insert name: SARS-CoV-2 leader protein
  Species: Severe acute respiratory syndrome coronavirus 2
  Insert size (bp): 536
  Mutation: wt
  Entrez Gene: ORF1ab (a.k.a. GU280_gp01)
  Promoter: CMV
  Tag / fusion protein: Cleavable TEV;TRX (C terminal on backbone)
  Cloning method: Unknown
Resource information
  A portion of this plasmid was derived from a plasmid made by: GinkgoBioworks
Depositor comments: NCBI reference sequence: YP_009725297.1
How to cite: pGBW-m4134120 was a gift from Ginkgo Bioworks & Benjie Chen (Addgene plasmid # 152362 ; http://n2t.net/addgene:152362 ; RRID:Addgene_152362)
