[The description below was written by a language model from this plasmid's Addgene catalogue record and pLannotate feature annotations shown in this document.]
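Description:
pGBW-m4134120 is a mammalian expression plasmid built on the pTwist_CMV_6 backbone for producing the SARS-CoV-2 leader protein, the N-terminal cleavage product of the ORF1ab/ORF1a replicase polyprotein (commonly called nsp1). The wild-type insert of roughly 540 bp is annotated as a fragment of the SARS-CoV-2 replicase polyprotein 1a. The functional text attached to that automated hit concerns nsp10 and is a generic polyprotein annotation, not a description of this insert. In bacteria the plasmid is maintained at high copy from a ColE1/pUC-type origin and selected with ampicillin through the AmpR β-lactamase gene. A short additional bla fragment elsewhere in the backbone appears to be a remnant.

Expression is driven by the human cytomegalovirus immediate-early enhancer together with CMV promoter elements, which the feature table annotates as a short promoter fragment and a truncated CMVd2-type core. The viral coding sequence is followed in the same orientation by E. coli thioredoxin (trxA) and then a 6xHis tag. The catalogue describes this as a C-terminal, TEV-cleavable TRX fusion supplied by the backbone. The TEV site itself is not separately annotated, though it would fit the short gap between the insert and trxA. Thioredoxin is typically used as a solubility-enhancing partner and the His tag permits metal-affinity purification, with protease cleavage able to release the viral protein. An SV40 polyadenylation signal lies downstream of the cassette. The expression unit and the bacterial segment are bracketed by T7 and rrnG transcription terminators, a synthetic poly(A) signal and 5' and 3' β-globin insulator elements, which limit read-through and interference between the modules. The record supports use for transient expression and recovery of tagged SARS-CoV-2 leader protein in mammalian cells.
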