Features (pLannotate 1.2.2; 18 found; start..end, strand, type, name):
      5..544     +  CDS            R1A_SARS2 (fragment) (sequence partly withheld): Experimental evidence at protein level: Swiss-Prot protein existence level 1. [Non-structural protein 10]: Plays a pivotal role in viral transcription by stimulating both nsp14 3'-5' exoribonuclease and nsp16 2'-O-methyltransferase activities. Therefore plays an essential role in viral mRNAs cap methylation. From Severe acute respiratory syndrome coronavirus 2 (2019-nCoV) (SARS-CoV-2).
    566..892     +  CDS            trxA: THIO_ECO57 - Experimental evidence at protein level: Swiss-Prot protein existence level 1. Participates in various redox reactions through the reversible oxidation of its active center dithiol to a disulfide and catalyzes dithiol-disulfide exchange reactions. From Escherichia coli O157:H7.
    914..931     +  CDS            6xHis: 6xHis affinity tag
   1008..1129    -  polyA_signal   SV40 poly(A) signal: SV40 polyadenylation signal
   1152..1221    -  CDS            large T antigen (fragment): large T antigen from SV40 (simian virus 40)
   1244..1290    +  terminator     T7 terminator: transcription terminator for bacteriophage T7 RNA polymerase
   1320..1456    +  terminator     rrnG terminator: transcription terminator from the E. coli ribosomal RNA rrnG operon (Albrechtsen et al., 1991)
   1501..1572    +  misc_feature   3' β-globin insulator: insulator downstream of the human β-globin locus (Farrell et al., 2002)
   1798..2386    -  rep_origin     ori: high-copy-number ColE1/pMB1/pBR322/pUC origin of replication
   2558..2622    -  CDS            bla(M) (fragment): β-lactamase lacking the signal sequence; bla(M); allows cytosolic expression of β-lactamase
   3132..3992    +  CDS            AmpR: β-lactamase; bla; confers resistance to ampicillin, carbenicillin, and related antibiotics
   4005..4141    +  terminator     rrnG terminator: transcription terminator from the E. coli ribosomal RNA rrnG operon (Albrechtsen et al., 1991)
   4293..4364    +  misc_feature   5' β-globin insulator: insulator upstream of the human β-globin locus (Farrell et al., 2002)
   4369..4415    -  terminator     T7 terminator: transcription terminator for bacteriophage T7 RNA polymerase
   4433..4481    -  polyA_signal   poly(A) signal: synthetic polyadenylation signal
   4562..4865    +  enhancer       CMV enhancer: human cytomegalovirus immediate early enhancer
   4938..4955    -  promoter       CMV promoter (fragment): human cytomegalovirus (CMV) immediate early promoter
   5018..5069    +  promoter       CMVd2 promoter: truncated human cytomegalovirus (CMV) immediate early promoter that yields moderately reduced expression relative to the full-length promoter
>Addgene plasmid #152362 | pGBW-m4134120 | depositor full sequence | sequence record 295374 | Full Sequence
CACCATGGAGTCTCTCGTTCCCGGCTTTAAT
[348 nt withheld, positions 32-379]
AACGGAAATAAGGGGGCTGGTGGCCATAGCTATGGGGCAGACCTGAAGTCTTTCGATCTGGGCGACGAGC
TGGGCACCGACCCATATGAGGATTTCCAGGAAAACTGGAACACAAAACACAGCTCCGGGGTAACTCGCGA
GCTAATGCGAGAATTGAATGGAGGGGAAAACCTTTACTTTCAGTCGATGAGTGACAAAATCATTCATCTA
ACCGATGACTCCTTTGATACAGACGTGTTGAAGGCCGATGGTGCGATACTGGTAGATTTCTGGGCTGAAT
GGTGTGGCCCGTGCAAGATGATCGCACCCATTCTGGACGAGATCGCCGACGAGTATCAAGGAAAATTAAC
TGTCGCTAAGCTTAATATAGATCAGAACCCAGGGACGGCACCTAAATACGGCATCAGGGGAATACCTACC
CTCCTGCTCTTTAAGAATGGGGAAGTTGCCGCGACAAAAGTGGGAGCCCTGTCTAAGGGCCAGCTAAAAG
AGTTCTTGGACGCTAACCTGGCAGGTTCAGGCTCGGGGCACATGCACCATCACCATCACCATAGCAGCGG
GCTCGTGCCACGCGGCTAAGCTAGCTTGACTGACTGAGATACAGCGTACCTTCAGCTCACAGACATGATA
AGATACATTGATGAGTTTGGACAAACCACAACTAGAATGCAGTGAAAAAAATGCTTTATTTGTGAAATTT
GTGATGCTATTGCTTTATTTGTAACCATTATAAGCTGCAATAAACAAGTTAACAACAACAATTGCATTCA
TTTTATGTTTCAGGTTCAGGGGGAGGTGTGGGAGGTTTTTTAAAGCAAGTAAAACCTCTACAAATGTGGT
ATTGGCCCATCTCTATCGGTATCGTAGCATAACCCCTTGGGGCCTCTAAACGGGTCTTGAGGGGTTTTTT
GTGCCCCTCGGGCCGGATTGCTATCTACCGGCATTGGCGCAGAAAAAAATGCCTGATGCGACGCTGCGCG
TCTTATACTCCCACATATGCCAGATTCAGCAACGGATACGGCTTCCCCAACTTGCCCACTTCCATACGTG
TCCTCCTTACCAGAAATTTATCCTTAAGGTCGTCAGCTATCCTGCAGGCGATCTCTCGATTTCGATCAAG
ACATTCCTTTAATGGTCTTTTCTGGACACCACTAGGGGTCAGAAGTAGTTCATCAAACTTTCTTCCCTCC
CTAATCTCATTGGTTACCTTGGGCTATCGAAACTTAATTAACCAGTCAAGTCAGCTACTTGGCGAGATCG
ACTTGTCTGGGTTTCGACTACGCTCAGAATTGCGTCAGTCAAGTTCGATCTGGTCCTTGCTATTGCACCC
GTTCTCCGATTACGAGTTTCATTTAAATCATGTGAGCAAAAGGCCAGCAAAAGGCCAGGAACCGTAAAAA
GGCCGCGTTGCTGGCGTTTTTCCATAGGCTCCGCCCCCCTGACGAGCATCACAAAAATCGACGCTCAAGT
CAGAGGTGGCGAAACCCGACAGGACTATAAAGATACCAGGCGTTTCCCCCTGGAAGCTCCCTCGTGCGCT
CTCCTGTTCCGACCCTGCCGCTTACCGGATACCTGTCCGCCTTTCTCCCTTCGGGAAGCGTGGCGCTTTC
TCATAGCTCACGCTGTAGGTATCTCAGTTCGGTGTAGGTCGTTCGCTCCAAGCTGGGCTGTGTGCACGAA
CCCCCCGTTCAGCCCGACCGCTGCGCCTTATCCGGTAACTATCGTCTTGAGTCCAACCCGGTAAGACACG
ACTTATCGCCACTGGCAGCAGCCACTGGTAACAGGATTAGCAGAGCGAGGTATGTAGGCGGTGCTACAGA
GTTCTTGAAGTGGTGGCCTAACTACGGCTACACTAGAAGAACAGTATTTGGTATCTGCGCTCTGCTGAAG
CCAGTTACCTTCGGAAAAAGAGTTGGTAGCTCTTGATCCGGCAAACAAACCACCGCTGGTAGCGGTGGTT
TTTTTGTTTGCAAGCAGCAGATTACGCGCAGAAAAAAAGGATCTCAAGAAGATCCTTTGATCTTTTCTAC
GGGGTCTGACGCTCAGTGGAACGAAAACTCACGTTAAGGGATTTTGGTCATGAGATTATCAAAAAGGATC
TTCACCTAGATCCTTTTAAATTAAAAATGAAGTTTTAAATCAATCTAAAGTATATATGAGTAAACTTGGT
CTGACAGTTACCAATGCTTAATCAGTGAGGCACCTATCTCAGCGATCTGTCTATTTCGTTCATCCATAGT
TGCATTTAAATTTCCGAACTCTCCAAGGCCCTCGTCGGAAAATCTTCAAACCTTTCGTCCGATCCATCTT
GCAGGCTACCTCTCGAACGAACTATCGCAAGTCTCTTGGCCGGCCTTGCGCCTTGGCTATTGCTTGGCAG
CGCCTATCGCCAGGTATTACTCCAATCCCGAATATCCGAGATCGGGATCACCCGAGAGAAGTTCAACCTA
CATCCTCAATCCCGATCTATCCGAGATCCGAGGAATATCGAAATCGGGGCGCGCCTGGTGTACCGAGAAC
GATCCTCTCAGTGCGAGTCTCGACGATCCATATCGTTGCTTGGCAGTCAGCCAGTCGGAATCCAGCTTGG
GACCCAGGAAGTCCAATCGTCAGATATTGTACTCAAGCCTGGTCACGGCAGCGTACCGATCTGTTTAAAC
CTAGATATTGATAGTCTGATCGGTCAACGTATAATCGAGTCCTAGCTTTTGCAAACATCTATCAAGAGAC
AGGATCAGCAGGAGGCTTTCGCATGAGTATTCAACATTTCCGTGTCGCCCTTATTCCCTTTTTTGCGGCA
TTTTGCCTTCCTGTTTTTGCTCACCCAGAAACGCTGGTGAAAGTAAAAGATGCTGAAGATCAGTTGGGTG
CGCGAGTGGGTTACATCGAACTGGATCTCAACAGCGGTAAGATCCTTGAGAGTTTTCGCCCCGAAGAACG
CTTTCCAATGATGAGCACTTTTAAAGTTCTGCTATGTGGCGCGGTATTATCCCGTATTGACGCCGGGCAA
GAGCAACTCGGTCGCCGCATACACTATTCTCAGAATGACTTGGTTGAGTATTCACCAGTCACAGAAAAGC
ATCTTACGGATGGCATGACAGTAAGAGAATTATGCAGTGCTGCCATAACCATGAGTGATAACACTGCGGC
CAACTTACTTCTGACAACGATTGGAGGACCGAAGGAGCTAACCGCTTTTTTGCACAACATGGGGGATCAT
GTAACTCGCCTTGATCGTTGGGAACCGGAGCTGAATGAAGCCATACCAAACGACGAGCGTGACACCACGA
TGCCTGTAGCAATGGCAACAACCTTGCGTAAACTATTAACTGGCGAACTACTTACTCTAGCTTCCCGGCA
ACAGTTGATAGACTGGATGGAGGCGGATAAAGTTGCAGGACCACTTCTGCGCTCGGCCCTTCCGGCTGGC
TGGTTTATTGCTGATAAATCTGGAGCCGGTGAGCGTGGGTCTCGCGGTATCATTGCAGCACTGGGGCCAG
ATGGTAAGCCCTCCCGTATCGTAGTTATCTACACGACGGGGAGTCAGGCAACTATGGATGAACGAAATAG
ACAGATCGCTGAGATAGGTGCCTCACTGATTAAGCATTGGTAACCGATTCTAGGTGCATTGGCGCAGAAA
AAAATGCCTGATGCGACGCTGCGCGTCTTATACTCCCACATATGCCAGATTCAGCAACGGATACGGCTTC
CCCAACTTGCCCACTTCCATACGTGTCCTCCTTACCAGAAATTTATCCTTAAGATCCCGAATCGTTTAAA
CTCGACTCTGGCTCTATCGAATCTCCGTCGTTTCGAGCTTACGCGAACAGCCGTGGCGCTCATTTGCTCG
TCGGGCATCGAATCTCGTCAGCTATCGTCAGCTTACCTTTTTGGCAGCGATCGCGGCTCCCGACATCTTG
GACCATTAGCTCCACAGGTATCTTCTTCCCTCTAGTGGTCATAACAGCAGCTTCAGCTACCTCTCAATTC
AAAAAACCCCTCAAGACCCGTTTAGAGGCCCCAAGGGGTTATGCTATCAATCGTTGCGTTACACACACAA
AAAACCAACACACATCCATCTTCGATGGATAGCGATTTTATTATCTAACTGCTGATCGAGTGTAGCCAGA
TCTAGTAATCAATTACGGGGTCATTAGTTCATAGCCCATATATGGAGTTCCGCGTTACATAACTTACGGT
AAATGGCCCGCCTGGCTGACCGCCCAACGACCCCCGCCCATTGACGTCAATAATGACGTATGTTCCCATA
GTAACGCCAATAGGGACTTTCCATTGACGTCAATGGGTGGAGTATTTACGGTAAACTGCCCACTTGGCAG
TACATCAAGTGTATCATATGCCAAGTACGCCCCCTATTGACGTCAATGACGGTAAATGGCCCGCCTGGCA
TTATGCCCAGTACATGACCTTATGGGACTTTCCTACTTGGCAGTACATCTACGTATTAGTCATCGCTATT
ACCATGCTGATGCGGTTTTGGCAGTACATCAATGGGCGTGGATAGCGGTTTGACTCACGGGGATTTCCAA
GTCTCCACCCCATTGACGTCAATGGGAGTTTGTTTTGGCACCAAAATCAACGGGACTTTCCAAAATGTCG
TAACAACTCCGCCCCATTGACGCAAATGGGCGGTAGGCGTGTACGGTGGGAGGTCTATATAAGCAGAGCT
GGTTTAGTGAACCGTCAGATCAGATCTTTGTCGATCCTACCATCCACTCGACACACCCGCCAGCGGCCGC
